Addgene plasmid #122700: YSBE418:pNAT_ACA1_Vc_HOG1 terminator
Purpose: Plasmid for tagging proteins in Cryptococcus neoformans; C-terminal fragment of Venus protein
Depositing lab: Yong-Sun Bahn. Depositing organization: Yonsei University. Publication: Molecular Characterization of Adenylyl Cyclase Complex Proteins Using Versatile Protein-Tagging Plasmid Systems in Cryptococcus neoformans. So YS, Yang DH, Jung KW, Huh WK, Bahn YS. J Microbiol Biotechnol. 2017 Feb 28;27(2):357-364. doi: 10.4014/jmb.1609.09036. PubMed 27780958.
Backbone
  Vector backbone: pTOP-V2
  Vector type: tagging proteins in Cryptococcus neoformans
Growth in bacteria
  Bacterial resistance: Ampicillin and Kanamycin, 100 & 50 μg/mL
  Growth temperature: 37°C
  Growth strain: ccdB Survival
  Copy number: Unknown
Gene/Insert
  Gene/Insert name: C-terminal fragment of Venus protein
  Species: Cryptococcus neoformans
  Cloning method: Restriction Enzyme; 5′ cloning site unknown (unknown if destroyed); 3′ cloning site unknown (unknown if destroyed)
  Sequencing primers: 5′ M13R; 3′ M13F
Terms and licenses: Academic/Nonprofit Terms; Industry Terms: Not Available to Industry
How to cite: YSBE418:pNAT_ACA1_Vc_HOG1 terminator was a gift from Yong-Sun Bahn (Addgene plasmid # 122700 ; http://n2t.net/addgene:122700 ; RRID:Addgene_122700)
