[The description below was written by a language model from this plasmid's Addgene catalogue record and pLannotate feature annotations shown in this document.]
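Description:
YSBE418:pNAT_ACA1_Vc_HOG1 terminator is a 6.9 kb E. coli-propagated plasmid built on the pTOP-V2 cloning backbone and intended for tagging proteins in the fungal pathogen Cryptococcus neoformans with the C-terminal fragment of the Venus fluorescent protein. The backbone carries a high-copy ColE1/pUC-type origin and two bacterial markers, β-lactamase (ampicillin) and the Tn5 aminoglycoside phosphotransferase (kanamycin). It also retains the lac promoter/operator region and fragments of lacZα and ccdB flanking the cloning site. These are typical of a TOPO-style positive-selection vector, and the ccdB remnant probably explains why a ccdB-tolerant strain is listed for propagation.

The payload lies between the lac region and the lacZα remnant. Annotated there is VC155, the C-terminal portion of mVenus used in bimolecular fluorescence complementation (BiFC). It is non-fluorescent alone and reconstitutes a fluorescent protein only when brought close to the complementary N-terminal Venus fragment fused to an interacting partner. Upstream of VC155 is a short region with similarity to a Dictyostelium cyclase-associated protein. This fits the "ACA1" in the plasmid name, suggesting that part of the adenylyl cyclase-associated protein gene is placed for an in-frame C-terminal fusion, although the record does not describe this segment explicitly. The name also indicates a HOG1 terminator after the tag, which the feature table does not annotate. A nourseothricin acetyltransferase (NAT) gene in the opposite orientation provides the selectable marker for Cryptococcus transformants; its promoter and terminator are not annotated. No fungal replication origin is recorded. The construct is one component of a tagging plasmid set used to study adenylyl cyclase complex proteins by BiFC.
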