Features (pLannotate 1.2.2; 14 found; start..end, strand, type, name):
      2..94      +  CDS            lacI (fragment): lac repressor; lacI; The lac repressor binds to the lac operator to inhibit transcription in E. coli. This inhibition can be relieved by adding lactose or isopropyl-β-D-thiogalactopyranoside (IPTG).
    107..128     +  protein_bind   CAP binding site: CAP binding activates transcription in the presence of cAMP. E. coli catabolite activator protein
    143..173     +  promoter       lac promoter: promoter for the E. coli lac operon
    181..197     +  protein_bind   lac operator: The lac repressor binds to the lac operator to inhibit transcription in E. coli. This inhibition can be relieved by adding lactose or isopropyl-β-D-thiogalactopyranoside (IPTG). lac repressor encoded by lacI
    687..809     +  CDS            cap (fragment): CAP_DICDI - Experimental evidence at protein level: Swiss-Prot protein existence level 1. May have a regulatory bifunctional role. Binds G-actin and PIP2. Involved in microfilament reorganization near the plasma membrane in a PIP2-regulated manner. From Dictyostelium discoideum (Slime mold).
   1192..1443    +  CDS            VC155: C-terminal fragment of mVenus for use in bimolecular fluorescence complementation (BiFC) (Kodama and Hu, 2010)
   2017..2580    -  CDS            NrsR: nourseothricin acetyltransferase; Streptomyces noursei nat1; confers resistance to nourseothricin
   3461..3608    +  CDS            lacZα (fragment): LacZα fragment of β-galactosidase; lacZ fragment
   3618..3921    +  CDS            ccdB (fragment): CcdB, a bacterial toxin that poisons DNA gyrase; ccdB; Plasmids containing the ccdB gene cannot be propagated in standard E. coli strains.
   3969..4238    +  CDS            tnpA (fragment): TN5P_ECOLX - Also known as tnp. Experimental evidence at protein level: Swiss-Prot protein existence level 1. Mediates transposition of transposon Tn5 by a 'cut and paste' mechanism. First, the monomeric transposase binds the 19 bp inverted DNA repeats flanking the transposon. Then, dimerization of the DNA- bound transposase creates a synaptic DNA complex. After nicking of the first DNA strand, excision of the transposon proceeds through a series of intermediates. The transposase then mediates the insertion of the transposon at a new site by strand transfer. The activity of the wild- type tran
   4270..5064    +  CDS            NeoR/KanR: aminoglycoside phosphotransferase from Tn5; aph(3')-II (or nptII); confers resistance to neomycin, kanamycin, and G418 (Geneticin®)
   5065..5081    +  promoter       AmpR promoter (fragment): bla
   5082..5942    +  CDS            AmpR: β-lactamase; bla; confers resistance to ampicillin, carbenicillin, and related antibiotics
   6113..6701    +  rep_origin     ori: high-copy-number ColE1/pMB1/pBR322/pUC origin of replication
>Addgene plasmid #122700 | YSBE418:pNAT_ACA1_Vc_HOG1 terminator | addgene full sequence | sequence record 242239 | Addgene NGS Result
AGCGCCCAATACGCAAACCGCCTCTCCCCGCGCGTTGGCCGATTCATTAATGCAGCTGGCACGACAGGTT
TCCCGACTGGAAAGCGGGCAGTGAGCGCAACGCAATTAATGTGAGTTAGCTCACTCATTAGGCACCCCAG
GCTTTACACTTTATGCTTCCGGCTCGTATGTTGTGTGGAATTGTGAGCGGATAACAATTTCACACAGGAA
ACAGCTATGACCATGATTACGCCAAGCTTGGTACCGAGCTCGGATCCATCTGCTTATTCCGAGCGTCGCT
AACTCTGCTAACTCTCACAGGGTTCCCCGGCCCCCCCTTCTATGCCCAAGGCATCAGCATCTGCTCCTTC
TCCACCTCCTCCCCCTCCTTCTGGCTCAGCACCGGCTGCTCCTACATCTGGTTCTGGAGCTGCTGCCCTT
TTGGCTGATTTGAATCGTGGTGGCGCTGTCACTTCTGGATTGCGAAAGGTCGATAGTTCCCAGATGACCC
ACAAGAACCCCTCACTTCGTTCTGCCGGCACTGTCTCTGACAATGCAAAGAAGGGCCCGCCTCTCAAACC
CAAGCCTGGGGCAAAGCCTGCAAAGAAGCCTGCGAAGATCGAGCTTGAAGATGGGAACAAATGGATCATT
GTTCGTCTCTTTTCTTTGTCCTTTCATGGTCTCGTTTTGTGACTGACTTATAACAGGAAAACCAAGAGGA
CAACAAATCTATTAAAATCGACAACACTGAACTTCACCACACTGTTCACATCTTTGGTTGCGTCAACTCT
GTGGTTCAGATCTCCGGTAAAATCAACGCTGTAACCATGGGTAAGTATAGTCAATGCTCTTAGCACATAT
GCATATAGCTGATAACTCGCAGCTGGATGTAAGAAGACGTCTGTCGTCCTCGACACCGCCGTATCCTCTT
TCTCTATCACTTCGTCCCCCTCCTTTGAAGTCCAGATCATCGGCTCCATTCCCACCATCCAAATCGACAC
CACTGACTCTGGCCAGGTATACCTCTCAAAGGATTGTATGGAAGTGGTTGAAATCGTTACCAGCAAGTCC
AGTAGCATCAACATTTCTGTGCCCACCGGCGAAGATGGTGATTTCGTCGAAAGGCCTGTGCCTGAGCAGA
TGAAGTCAAGGATAATCGACGGAAAACTGGTTACCGAGATTGTAGAGCACTCAGGAGGTTCTGGTGGTAC
TGACAAGCAGAAGAACGGCATCAAGGCCAACTTCAAGATCCGCCACAACATCGAGGACGGCGGCGTGCAG
CTCGCCGACCACTACCAGCAGAACACCCCCATCGGCGACGGCCCCGTGCTGCTGCCCGACAACCACTACC
TGAGCTACCAGTCCGCCCTGAGCAAAGACCCCAACGAGAAGCGCGATCACATGGTCCTGCTGGAGTTCGT
GACCGCCGCCGGGATCACTCTCGGCATGGACGAGCTGTACAAGTAGGGCCGCGTAAAAGAATCGTTCTTC
TTTCTTTCTTTCTTTTTATTTATAACGAAAGAAGAGATGTTGGCGTATACTTGAACTTATGAATGATGTG
TTGTATTCAGGAGCCTGAAAGTAATGTGGTGTGTGGTGGGCGGTGGGACGAGGAAGAGTCGGGATAAGTT
GGGATGATAGATGGTGGAGCAAGATTGCATAAGCAAAAGTTGAGAAGCGCAAAGTTGAGAAGAAGTGTGG
ACGGCTCGTGTTGCGGGTTCAGGGAGCAGAAGGGAGGGAATGTGGAGATTGTTCGGAGAGAGGGATAGAT
TGGTACGGATCCACTAGTAACGGCCGCCAGTGTGCTGGAATTCGCCCTTGGAGCCATGAAGATCCTGAGG
ATTCAACGGCGTTGCTGAGGGTGGGAAGGATGGTATTGTTGTCTGTAGATAGATTAATGGGCATATAATG
TCAAAAAAGATGATTGACACGATGTCTGTCTCGGATTCGCAGTGTGCTAAAATTGTATCACTTCTCTAAT
ATGTATATATACACCCTCTAAGGAAAATTAACCCCTTACCGCCTTCACGAATTCTTAGGGGCAGGGCATG
CTCATGTAGAGCGCCTGCTCGCCGTCCGAGGCGGTGCCGTCGTACAGGGCGGTGTCCAGGCCGCAGAGGG
TGAACCCCATCCGCCGGTACGCGTGGATCGCCGGTGCGTTGACGTTGGTGACCTCCAGCCAGAGGTGCCC
GGCGCCCCGCTCGCGGGCGAACTCCGTCGCGAGCCCCATCAACGCGCGCCCGACCCCGTGCCCCCGGTGC
TCCGGGGCGACCTCGATGTCCTCGACGGTCAGCCGGCGGTTCCAGCCGGAGTACGAGACGACCACGAAGC
CCGCCAGGTCGCCGTCGTCCCCGTACGCGACGAACGTCCGGGAGTCCGGGTCGCCGTCCTCCCCGTCGTC
CGATTCGTCGTCCGATTCGTCGTCGGGGAACACCTTGGTCAGGGGCGGGTCCACCGGCACCTCCCGCAGG
GTGAAGCCGTCCCCGGTGGCGGTGACGCGGAAGACGGTGTCGGTGGTGAAGGACCCATCCAGTGCCTCGA
TGGCCTCGGCGTCCCCCGGGACACTGGTGCGGTACCGGTAAGCCGTGTCGTCAAGAGTGGCGGCCGCCAT
AGACATGTTGGGCGAGTTTACTAATGGAAAAAGACAATTAGCAAAGAGGCTGCATATTAGGAGACGCGGT
GAAGATTGGGGAGGACAATAGGGTCCGTGCACCAAAAAGTCCTGACGGCAGCTCTGTTCAACGCACATCC
ATCTCTTCCAGCTATGCGTGTGGCACCAGCACGGATGGATTGTTGCACCAAAAGGACAAGGCGAGATGGA
TGCAGGTCGAGGCGATGCGGTGCTATCGGCCCTCGTTGTCGAACGCCACGTCGTCCTCTCGGCGACCGTC
AATCCTGGAAGGAAATGACCAAGCGTGCACCCAGCATCCAGCATCCAACATCCAGCACCCAGCACCTAGC
ACCCATGATCCAATGGCCGGCATGCAGATCAGCGTGGGGAGAGCACCATCTAGCAGCCCCTGGCAGGCCC
AGCATTGTGCTCGGATGTGCGATAGGCGGTGGGTGCGATAAGGTGGATTAGTGGAGGATGGAGGACTGAG
TGGCGGGCAAGGGAAGGGGGCGGGAAGATGACTCACCTTGGGCAGTGGGTGGGGGATGCGGTATAGGGGA
TGTATGTGGATGCTGGCGGAGGATAGAAGCTGTAAGCTGAGCTGGTGCCAACGGTGACGCTGTGAGAGTG
GTCTCGGCGACCCTGACGGCGACTCGGCGTTACCCCGTGTGGCACACCGGACGCGCGTCGAGTGACGTTG
CTGCTATTGTTGTTACCATCATCCTCTCCTCCGACAACCATACACTCAGCGCACACCATGCCACTCGAAT
CCTGCATGCAAGGGCGAATTCTGCAGATATCCATCACACTGGCGGCCGCTCGAGCATGCATCTAGAGGGC
CCAATTCGCCCTATAGTGAATCGTATTACAATTCACTGGCCGTCGTTTTACAACGTCGTGACTGGGAAAA
CCCTGGCGTTACCCAACTTAATCGCCTTGCAGCACATCCCCCTTTCGCCAGCTGGCGTAATAGCGAAGAG
GCCCGCACCGATCGCCCTTCCCAACAGTTGCGCAGCCTATACGTACGGCAGTTTAAGGTTTACACCTATA
AAAGAGAGAGCCGTTATCGTCTGTTTGTGGATGTACAGAGTGATATTATTGACACGCCGGGGCGACGGAT
GGTGATCCCCCTGGCCAGTGCACGTCTGCTGTCAGATAAAGTCTCCCGTGAACTTTACCCGGTGGTGCAT
ATCGGGGATGAAAGCTGGCGCATGATGACCACCGATATGGCCAGTGTGCCGGTCTCCGTTATCGGGGAAG
AAGTGGCTGATCTCAGCCACCGCGAAAATGACATCAAAAACGCCATTAACCTGATGTTCTGGGGAATATA
AATGTCAGGCATGAGATTATCAAAAAGGATCTTCACCTAGATCCTTTTCACGTAGAAAGCCAGTCCGCAG
AAACGGTGCTGACCCCGGATGAATGTCAGCTACTGGGCTATCTGGACAAGGGAAAACGCAAGCGCAAAGA
GAAAGCAGGTAGCTTGCAGTGGGCTTACATGGCGATAGCTAGACTGGGCGGTTTTATGGACAGCAAGCGA
ACCGGAATTGCCAGCTGGGGCGCCCTCTGGTAAGGTTGGGAAGCCCTGCAAAGTAAACTGGATGGCTTTC
TTGCCGCCAAGGATCTGATGGCGCAGGGGATCAAGCTCTGATCAAGAGACAGGATGAGGATCGTTTCGCA
TGATTGAACAAGATGGATTGCACGCAGGTTCTCCGGCCGCTTGGGTGGAGAGGCTATTCGGCTATGACTG
GGCACAACAGACAATCGGCTGCTCTGATGCCGCCGTGTTCCGGCTGTCAGCGCAGGGGCGCCCGGTTCTT
TTTGTCAAGACCGACCTGTCCGGTGCCCTGAATGAACTGCAAGACGAGGCAGCGCGGCTATCGTGGCTGG
CCACGACGGGCGTTCCTTGCGCAGCTGTGCTCGACGTTGTCACTGAAGCGGGAAGGGACTGGCTGCTATT
GGGCGAAGTGCCGGGGCAGGATCTCCTGTCATCTCACCTTGCTCCTGCCGAGAAAGTATCCATCATGGCT
GATGCAATGCGGCGGCTGCATACGCTTGATCCGGCTACCTGCCCATTCGACCACCAAGCGAAACATCGCA
TCGAGCGAGCACGTACTCGGATGGAAGCCGGTCTTGTCGATCAGGATGATCTGGACGAAGAGCATCAGGG
GCTCGCGCCAGCCGAACTGTTCGCCAGGCTCAAGGCGAGCATGCCCGACGGCGAGGATCTCGTCGTGACC
CATGGCGATGCCTGCTTGCCGAATATCATGGTGGAAAATGGCCGCTTTTCTGGATTCATCGACTGTGGCC
GGCTGGGTGTGGCGGACCGCTATCAGGACATAGCGTTGGCTACCCGTGATATTGCTGAAGAGCTTGGCGG
CGAATGGGCTGACCGCTTCCTCGTGCTTTACGGTATCGCCGCTCCCGATTCGCAGCGCATCGCCTTCTAT
CGCCTTCTTGACGAGTTCTTCTGAATTGAAAAAGGAAGAGTATGAGTATTCAACATTTCCGTGTCGCCCT
TATTCCCTTTTTTGCGGCATTTTGCCTTCCTGTTTTTGCTCACCCAGAAACGCTGGTGAAAGTAAAAGAT
GCTGAAGATCAGTTGGGTGCACGAGTGGGTTACATCGAACTGGATCTCAACAGCGGTAAGATCCTTGAGA
GTTTTCGCCCCGAAGAACGTTTTCCAATGATGAGCACTTTTAAAGTTCTGCTATGTGGCGCGGTATTATC
CCGTATTGACGCCGGGCAAGAGCAACTCGGTCGCCGCATACACTATTCTCAGAATGACTTGGTTGAGTAC
TCACCAGTCACAGAAAAGCATCTTACGGATGGCATGACAGTAAGAGAATTATGCAGTGCTGCCATAACCA
TGAGTGATAACACTGCGGCCAACTTACTTCTGACAACGATCGGAGGACCGAAGGAGCTAACCGCTTTTTT
GCACAACATGGGGGATCATGTAACTCGCCTTGATCGTTGGGAACCGGAGCTGAATGAAGCCATACCAAAC
GACGAGCGTGACACCACGATGCCTGTAGCAATGGCAACAACGTTGCGCAAACTATTAACTGGCGAACTAC
TTACTCTAGCTTCCCGGCAACAATTAATAGACTGGATGGAGGCGGATAAAGTTGCAGGACCACTTCTGCG
CTCGGCCCTTCCGGCTGGCTGGTTTATTGCTGATAAATCTGGAGCCGGTGAGCGTGGGTCTCGCGGTATC
ATTGCAGCACTGGGGCCAGATGGTAAGCCCTCCCGTATCGTAGTTATCTACACGACGGGGAGCCAGGCAA
CTATGGATGAACGAAATAGACAGATCGCTGAGATAGGTGCCTCACTGATTAAGCATTGGTAACTGTCAGA
CCAAGTTTACTCATATATACTTTAGATTGATTTAAAACTTCATTTTTAATTTAAAAGGATCTAGGTGAAG
ATCCTTTTTGATAATCTCATGACCAAAATCCCTTAACGTGAGTTTTCGTTCCACTGAGCGTCAGACCCCG
TAGAAAAGATCAAAGGATCTTCTTGAGATCCTTTTTTTCTGCGCGTAATCTGCTGCTTGCAAACAAAAAA
ACCACCGCTACCAGCGGTGGTTTGTTTGCCGGATCAAGAGCTACCAACTCTTTTTCCGAAGGTAACTGGC
TTCAGCAGAGCGCAGATACCAAATACTGTTCTTCTAGTGTAGCCGTAGTTAGGCCACCACTTCAAGAACT
CTGTAGCACCGCCTACATACCTCGCTCTGCTAATCCTGTTACCAGTGGCTGCTGCCAGTGGCGATAAGTC
GTGTCTTACCGGGTTGGATTCAAGACGATAGTTACCGGATAAGGCGCAGCGGTCGGGCTGAACGGGGGGT
TCGTGCACACAGCCCAGCTTGGAGCGAACGACCTACACCGAACTGAGATACCTACAGCGTGAGCTATGAG
AAAGCGCCACGCTTCCCGAAGGGAGAAAGGCGGACAGGTATCCGGTAAGCGGCAGGGTCGGAACAGGAGA
GCGCACGAGGGAGCTTCCAGGGGGAAACGCCTGGTATCTTTATAGTCCTGTCGGGTTTCGCCACCTCTGA
CTTGAGCGTCGATTTTTGTGATGCTCGTCAGGGGGGCGGAGCCTATGGAAAAACGCCAGCAACGCGGCCT
TTTTACGGTTCCTGGCCTTTTGCTGGCCTTTTGCTCACATGTTCTTTCCTGCGTTATCCCCTGATTCTGT
GGATAACCGTATTACCGCCTTTGAGTGAGCTGATACCGCTCGCCGCAGCCGAACGACCGAGCGCAGCGAA
TCAGTGAGCGAGGAAGCGGAAG
